Addgene plasmid #48601: pFUSB4_TGGC
Depositing lab: Stephen Ekker. Depositing organization: Mayo Foundation for Medical Education and Research. Publication: High Efficiency In Vivo Genome Engineering with a Simplified 15-RVD GoldyTALEN Design. Ma AC, Lee HB, Clark KJ, Ekker SC. PLoS One. 2013 May 29;8(5):e65259. doi: 10.1371/journal.pone.0065259. Print 2013. PubMed 23734242.
Backbone
  Vector backbone: pFUS_B4
  Vector type: Mammalian Expression, TALEN
Growth in bacteria
  Bacterial resistance: Spectinomycin, 50 μg/mL
  Growth temperature: 37°C
  Growth strain: Top10
  Copy number: Unknown
Gene/Insert
  Gene/Insert name: RVD sequence: NG NN NN HD
  Species: Synthetic
  Cloning method: Unknown
  Sequencing primers: 5′ ttgatgcctggcagttccct; 3′ cgaaccgaacaggcttatgt
Terms and licenses: Academic/Nonprofit Terms; Industry Terms: Not Available to Industry
Depositor comments: Plasmid was created using Golden Gate cloning.
How to cite: pFUSB4_TGGC was a gift from Stephen Ekker (Addgene plasmid # 48601 ; http://n2t.net/addgene:48601 ; RRID:Addgene_48601)
