[The description below was written by a language model from this plasmid's Addgene catalogue record and pLannotate feature annotations shown in this document.]
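Description:
pFUSB4_TGGC is a small (about 2.9 kb) bacterial intermediate plasmid for Golden Gate assembly of TALE nuclease repeat arrays, built on the pFUS_B4 array backbone. It carries a preassembled, synthetic block of four TALE repeats whose repeat-variable diresidues are NG, NN, NN and HD. By the standard TALE code these recognise T, G, G and C, which is the target tetranucleotide given in the plasmid name. The depositor notes that it was made by Golden Gate cloning. It belongs to a set of premade repeat modules associated with a simplified 15-RVD GoldyTALEN design for in vivo genome engineering.

The plasmid is maintained in E. coli through a high-copy ColE1/pUC-type origin. Selection uses the aadA aminoglycoside adenylyltransferase gene (SmR), which confers spectinomycin and streptomycin resistance and matches the spectinomycin selection in the catalogue entry. A fragment of the class 1 integron Pc promoter and a short remnant of a gentamicin acetyltransferase gene lie upstream of aadA, presumably carried over with the resistance cassette. Only small fragments of lacZα and lacI are annotated, consistent with the repeat array having replaced the blue/white screening cassette of the empty backbone. The rrnB T1 and T2 terminators are also present. The automated annotation does not label the TALE repeats themselves, so the unannotated region presumably holds the insert.

The catalogue lists the vector type as mammalian expression and TALEN, but no eukaryotic promoter, nuclease domain or polyadenylation signal is annotated. The plasmid is best regarded as a building block. Its four-repeat module would be combined with other array modules and a last-repeat unit in a second Golden Gate step, which places the array in a TALEN expression scaffold.
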