Features (pLannotate 1.2.2; 8 found; start..end, strand, type, name):
      3..39      -  CDS            lacZα (fragment): LacZα fragment of β-galactosidase; lacZ fragment
    596..619     +  promoter       Pc promoter (fragment): intI1 (promoter lies within the coding sequence); class 1 integron promoter
    795..851     +  CDS            GmR (fragment): gentamycin acetyltransferase; aacC1; confers resistance to gentamycin
    858..1649    +  CDS            SmR: aminoglycoside adenylyltransferase (Murphy, 1985); aadA; confers resistance to spectinomycin and streptomycin
   1742..2330    +  rep_origin     ori: high-copy-number ColE1/pMB1/pBR322/pUC origin of replication
   2513..2605    +  CDS            lacI (fragment): lac repressor; lacI; The lac repressor binds to the lac operator to inhibit transcription in E. coli. This inhibition can be relieved by adding lactose or isopropyl-β-D-thiogalactopyranoside (IPTG).
   2660..2687    -  terminator     rrnB T2 terminator: transcription terminator T2 from the E. coli rrnB gene
   2819..2862    +  terminator     rrnB T1 terminator: Escherichia coli rrnB; transcription terminator T1 from the E. coli rrnB gene
>Addgene plasmid #48601 | pFUSB4_TGGC | depositor full sequence | sequence record 70301 | Full Sequence
ATGTTTTCCCAGTCACGACGTTGTAAAACGACGGCCAGTCTTAAGCGTCTCATGGCCTGACCCCGGACCA
AGTGGTGGCCTATCGCCAGCAACGGTGGCGGCAAGCAAGCGCTCGAAACGGTGCAGCGGCTGTTGCCGGT
GCTGTGCCAGGACCATGGCCTGACCCCGGACCAAGTGGTGGCTATCGCCAGCAACAATGGCGGCAAGCAA
GCGCTCGAAACGGTGCAGCGGCTGTTGCCGGTGCTGTGCCAGGACCATGGCCTGACCCCGGACCAAGTGG
TGGCTATCGCCAGCAACAATGGCGGCAAGCAAGCGCTCGAAACGGTGCAGCGGCTGTTGCCGGTGCTGTG
CCAGGACCATGGCCTGACTCCGGACCAAGTGGTGGCTATCGCCAGCCACGATGGCGGCAAGCAAGCGCTC
GAAACGGTGCAGCGGCTGTTGCCGGTGCTGTGCCAGGACCATGGCCTGACCCCGGACCAAGTGGTGGCTA
TCGAGACGTCTAGACCAGCCAGGACAGAAATGCCTCGACTTCGCTGCTACCCAAGGTTGCCGGGTGACGC
ACACCGTGGAAACGGATGAAGGCACGAACCCAGTGGACATAAGCCTGTTCGGTTCGTAAGCTGTAATGCA
AGTAGCGTATGCGCTCACGCAACTGGTCCAGAACCTTGACCGAACGCAGCGGTGGTAACGGCGCAGTGGC
GGTTTTCATGGCTTGTTATGACTGTTTTTTTGGGGTACAGTCTATGCCTCGGGCATCCAAGCAGCAAGCG
CGTTACGCCGTGGGTCGATGTTTGATGTTATGGAGCAGCAACGATGTTACGCAGCAGGGCAGTCGCCCTA
AAACAAAGTTAAACATTATGAGGGAAGCGGTGATCGCCGAAGTATCGACTCAACTATCAGAGGTAGTTGG
CGTCATCGAGCGCCATCTCGAACCGACGTTGCTGGCCGTACATTTGTACGGCTCCGCAGTGGATGGCGGC
CTGAAGCCACACAGTGATATTGATTTGCTGGTTACGGTGACCGTAAGGCTTGATGAAACAACGCGGCGAG
CTTTGATCAACGACCTTTTGGAAACTTCGGCTTCCCCTGGAGAGAGCGAGATTCTCCGCGCTGTAGAAGT
CACCATTGTTGTGCACGACGACATCATTCCGTGGCGTTATCCAGCTAAGCGCGAACTGCAATTTGGAGAA
TGGCAGCGCAATGACATTCTTGCAGGTATCTTCGAGCCAGCCACGATCGACATTGATCTGGCTATCTTGC
TGACAAAAGCAAGAGAACATAGCGTTGCCTTGGTAGGTCCAGCGGCGGAGGAACTCTTTGATCCGGTTCC
TGAACAGGATCTATTTGAGGCGCTAAATGAAACCTTAACGCTATGGAACTCGCCGCCCGACTGGGCTGGC
GATGAGCGAAATGTAGTGCTTACGTTGTCCCGCATTTGGTACAGCGCAGTAACCGGCAAAATCGCGCCGA
AGGATGTCGCTGCCGACTGGGCAATGGAGCGCCTGCCGGCCCAGTATCAGCCCGTCATACTTGAAGCTAG
ACAGGCTTATCTTGGACAAGAAGAAGATCGCTTGGCCTCGCGCGCAGATCAGTTGGAAGAATTTGTCCAC
TACGTGAAAGGCGAGATCACCAAGGTAGTCGGCAAATAACCCTCGAGCCACCCATGACCAAAATCCCTTA
ACGTGAGTTACGCGTCGTTCCACTGAGCGTCAGACCCCGTAGAAAAGATCAAAGGATCTTCTTGAGATCC
TTTTTTTCTGCGCGTAATCTGCTGCTTGCAAACAAAAAAACCACCGCTACCAGCGGTGGTTTGTTTGCCG
GATCAAGAGCTACCAACTCTTTTTCCGAAGGTAACTGGCTTCAGCAGAGCGCAGATACCAAATACTGTCC
TTCTAGTGTAGCCGTAGTTAGGCCACCACTTCAAGAACTCTGTAGCACCGCCTACATACCTCGCTCTGCT
AATCCTGTTACCAGTGGCTGCTGCCAGTGGCGATAAGTCGTGTCTTACCGGGTTGGACTCAAGACGATAG
TTACCGGATAAGGCGCAGCGGTCGGGCTGAACGGGGGGTTCGTGCACACAGCCCAGCTTGGAGCGAACGA
CCTACACCGAACTGAGATACCTACAGCGTGAGCATTGAGAAAGCGCCACGCTTCCCGAAGGGAGAAAGGC
GGACAGGTATCCGGTAAGCGGCAGGGTCGGAACAGGAGAGCGCACGAGGGAGCTTCCAGGGGGAAACGCC
TGGTATCTTTATAGTCCTGTCGGGTTTCGCCACCTCTGACTTGAGCGTCGATTTTTGTGATGCTCGTCAG
GGGGGCGGAGCCTATGGAAAAACGCCAGCAACGCGGCCTTTTTACGGTTCCTGGCCTTTTGCTGGCCTTT
TGCTCACATGTTCTTTCCTGCGTTATCCCCTGATTCTGTGGATAACCGTATTACCGCCTTTGAGTGAGCT
GATACCGCTCGCCGCAGCCGAACGACCGAGCGCAGCGAGTCAGTGAGCGAGGAAGCGGAAGAGCGCCCAA
TACGCAAACCGCCTCTCCCCGCGCGTTGGCCGATTCATTAATGCAGCTGGCACGACAGGTTTCCCGACTG
GAAAGCGGGCAGTGAGCGCAACGCAATTAATACGCGTACCGCTAGCCAGGAAGAGTTTGTAGAAACGCAA
AAAGGCCATCCGTCAGGATGGCCTTCTGCTTAGTTTGATGCCTGGCAGTTTATGGCGGGCGTCCTGCCCG
CCACCCTCCGGGCCGTTGCTTCACAACGTTCAAATCCGCTCCCGGCGGATTTGTCCTACTCAGGAGAGCG
TTCACCGACAAACAACAGATAAAACGAAAGGCCCAGTCTTCCGACTGAGCCTTTCGTTTTATTTGATGCC
TGGCAGTTCCCTACTCTCGCGTTAACGCTAGCATGG
