>Addgene plasmid #48601 | pFUSB4_TGGC | addgene partial sequence | sequence record 71341 | pCR8_F1 5'-ttgatgcctggcagttccct-3'
TCACGACGTTGTAAAACGACGGCCAGTCTTAAGCGTCTCATGGCCTGACCCCGGACCAAGTGGTGGCTAT
CGCCAGCAACGGTGGCGGCAAGCAAGCGCTCGAAACGGTGCAGCGGCTGTTGCCGGTGCTGTGCCAGGAC
CATGGCCTGACCCCGGACCAAGTGGTGGCTATCGCCAGCAACAATGGCGGCAAGCAAGCGCTCGAAACGG
TGCAGCGGCTGTTGCCGGTGCTGTGCCAGGACCATGGCCTGACCCCGGACCAAGTGGTGGCTATCGCCAG
CAACAATGGCGGCAAGCAAGCGCTCGAAACGGTGCAGCGGCTGTTGCCGGTGCTGTGCCAGGACCATGGC
CTGACTCCGGACCAAGTGGTGGCTATCGCCAGCCACGATGGCGGCAAGCAAGCGCTCGAAACGGTGCAGC
GGCTGTTGCCGGTGCTGTGCCAGGACCATGGCCTGACCCCGGACCAAGTGGTGGCTATCGAGACGTCTAG
ACCAGCCAGGACAGAAATGCCTCGACTTCGCTGCTACCCAAGGTTGCCGGGTGACGCACACCGTGGAAAC
GGATGAAGGCACGAACCCAGTGGACATAAGCCTGTTCGGTTCGTAAGCTGTAATGCAAGTAGCGTATGCG
CTCACGCAACTGGTCCAGAACCTTGACCGAACGCAGCGGTGGTAACGGCGCAGTGGCGGTTTTCATGGCT
TGTTATGACTGTTTTTTTGGGGTACAGTCTATGCCTCGGGCATCCAAGCAGCAAGCGCGTTACGCCGTGG
GTCGATGTTTGATGTTATGGAGCAGCAACGATGTTACGCAGCAGGGCAGTCGCCCTAAAACAAAGTTAAA
CATTATGAGGGAAGCGGTGATCGCCGAA
